Addgene plasmid #162102: pEpicVector3mC_Puro-T2A-mCherry-VSVg-StrepTagII-AU1
Purpose: mCherry linked to 3 tags on the C-terminus as barcodes. Puromycin resistant.
Depositing lab: Julien Sage. Depositing organization: Stanford University. Publication: Spatial epitope barcoding reveals clonal tumor patch behaviors. Rovira-Clave X, Drainas AP, Jiang S, Bai Y, Baron M, Zhu B, Dallas AE, Lee MC, Chu TP, Holzem A, Ayyagari R, Bhattacharya D, McCaffrey EF, Greenwald NF, Markovic M, Coles GL, Angelo M, Bassik MC, Sage J, Nolan GP. Cancer Cell. 2022 Nov 14;40(11):1423-1439.e11. doi: 10.1016/j.ccell.2022.09.014. Epub 2022 Oct 13. PubMed 36240778.
Backbone
  Vector backbone: pLV
  Backbone manufacturer: Vectorbuilder
  Vector type: Lentiviral
  Selectable markers: Puromycin
Growth in bacteria
  Bacterial resistance: Ampicillin, 100 μg/mL
  Growth temperature: 37°C
  Growth strain: NEB Stable
  Copy number: High Copy
Gene/Insert
  Gene/Insert name: Puromycin resistant; mCherry linked to VSVg-StrepTagII-AU1 (alt name: mC-3-VSA)
  Species: Synthetic
  Mutation: WT
  Promoter: EF1A
  Tag / fusion protein: VSVg-StrepTagII-AU1 (C terminal on insert)
  Cloning method: Unknown
  Sequencing primers: 3′ aaaggagctgacaggtggtg
Terms and licenses: Academic/Nonprofit Terms; Industry Terms: Not Available to Industry
Depositor comments: #4 out of 20 mCherry tagged combinations . Please visit https://doi.org/10.1101/2021.06.29.449991 for bioRxiv preprint.
How to cite: pEpicVector3mC_Puro-T2A-mCherry-VSVg-StrepTagII-AU1 was a gift from Julien Sage (Addgene plasmid # 162102 ; http://n2t.net/addgene:162102 ; RRID:Addgene_162102)
