[The description below was written by a language model from this plasmid's Addgene catalogue record and pLannotate feature annotations shown in this document.]
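Description:
pEpicVector3mC_Puro-T2A-mCherry-VSVg-StrepTagII-AU1 is a third-generation-style, self-inactivating lentiviral transfer plasmid built on a commercial pLV backbone. It is maintained in E. coli through a high-copy ColE1/pUC origin and an ampicillin resistance gene. The backbone also carries an f1 origin, an SV40 origin and residual lac/T7/T3 cloning elements. The viral portion is driven by an RSV promoter fused to a truncated HIV-1 5' LTR. This is followed by the Ψ packaging signal with a partial gag sequence, the Rev response element and a cPPT/CTS. The genome ends in a ΔU3 3' LTR with an SV40 polyadenylation signal downstream. Together these elements allow the genomic RNA to be packaged when helper functions are supplied in trans, and the integrated provirus is left without LTR promoter activity.

The payload is a single open reading frame expressed from the human EF1A promoter with its intron. It is flanked by Gateway attB sites that remain from vector assembly and is stabilised by a downstream WPRE. Puromycin N-acetyltransferase is joined through a T2A ribosome-skipping peptide to mCherry, so transduced mammalian cells become drug-selectable and red fluorescent from one transcript while the two proteins are produced separately. According to the catalogue entry, mCherry carries three short epitopes at its C terminus: VSVg, StrepTagII and AU1. The feature table does not annotate these tags individually, but an unannotated stretch between mCherry and attB2 is consistent with their position. The tag trio serves as an antibody-readable barcode. This plasmid is number 4 in a set of 20 mCherry tag combinations, designed for labelling cell populations so that clones can be distinguished in situ in spatial epitope barcoding studies of tumours.
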