Features (pLannotate 1.2.2; 32 found; start..end, strand, type, name):
     20..231     +  promoter       EF-1α core promoter: core promoter for human elongation factor EF-1α
    232..341     +  intron         EF-1α intron A (fragment): intron upstream of the start codon of human EF-1α
    967..1170    +  intron         EF-1α intron A: truncated intron upstream of the start codon of human EF-1α
   1179..1203    +  protein_bind   attB1: mutant version of attB; recombination site for the Gateway® BP reaction BP Clonase™
   1210..1806    +  CDS            PuroR (fragment): puromycin N-acetyltransferase; pac from Streptomyces; confers resistance to puromycin
   1816..1869    +  CDS            T2A: 2A peptide from Thosea asigna virus capsid protein Eukaryotic ribosomes fail to insert a peptide bond between the Gly and Pro residues, yielding separate polypeptides.
   1870..2577    +  CDS            mCherry: mCherry is a basic (constitutively fluorescent) red fluorescent protein published in 2004, derived from Discosoma sp.. It is reported to be a very rapidly-maturing monomer with low acid sensitivity.
   2689..2713    -  protein_bind   attB2: mutant version of attB; recombination site for the Gateway® BP reaction BP Clonase™
   2731..3319    +  misc_feature   WPRE: woodchuck hepatitis virus posttranscriptional regulatory element
   3386..3405    +  misc_feature   cPPT/CTS (fragment): central polypurine tract and central termination sequence of HIV-1
   3407..3640    +  LTR            3' LTR (ΔU3): self-inactivating 3' long terminal repeat (LTR) from HIV-1
   3712..3833    +  polyA_signal   SV40 poly(A) signal: SV40 polyadenylation signal
   3873..4008    +  rep_origin     SV40 ori: SV40 origin of replication
   4029..4047    -  promoter       T7 promoter: promoter for bacteriophage T7 RNA polymerase
   4055..4210    +  CDS            lacZα (fragment): LacZα fragment of β-galactosidase; lacZ fragment
   4215..4643    +  rep_origin     f1 ori (sequence partly withheld): f1 bacteriophage origin of replication; arrow indicates direction of (+) strand synthesis
   4696..4800    +  promoter       AmpR promoter: bla
   4801..5661    +  CDS            AmpR: β-lactamase; bla; confers resistance to ampicillin, carbenicillin, and related antibiotics
   5832..6420    +  rep_origin     ori: high-copy-number ColE1/pMB1/pBR322/pUC origin of replication
   6603..6695    +  CDS            lacI (fragment): lac repressor; lacI; The lac repressor binds to the lac operator to inhibit transcription in E. coli. This inhibition can be relieved by adding lactose or isopropyl-β-D-thiogalactopyranoside (IPTG).
   6708..6729    +  protein_bind   CAP binding site: CAP binding activates transcription in the presence of cAMP. E. coli catabolite activator protein
   6744..6774    +  promoter       lac promoter: promoter for the E. coli lac operon
   6782..6798    +  protein_bind   lac operator: The lac repressor binds to the lac operator to inhibit transcription in E. coli. This inhibition can be relieved by adding lactose or isopropyl-β-D-thiogalactopyranoside (IPTG). lac repressor encoded by lacI
   6843..6861    +  promoter       T3 promoter: promoter for bacteriophage T3 RNA polymerase
   6889..7115    +  promoter       RSV promoter: Rous sarcoma virus enhancer/promoter
   7116..7296    +  LTR            5' LTR (truncated): truncated 5' long terminal repeat (LTR) from HIV-1
   7343..7468    +  misc_feature   HIV-1 Ψ: packaging signal of human immunodeficiency virus type 1
   7452..7815    +  CDS            HIV-1 gag (fragment): gag protein from human immunodeficiency virus 1; gag
   7961..8194    +  misc_feature   RRE: The Rev response element (RRE) of HIV-1 allows for Rev-dependent mRNA export from the nucleus to the cytoplasm.
   8571..8671    +  CDS            Rev (fragment): human immunodeficiency virus 1 (HIV-1) Rev protein; rev; enhances nuclear export of unspliced and incompletely spliced viral mRNAs
   8689..8806    +  misc_feature   cPPT/CTS: central polypurine tract and central termination sequence of HIV-1
   8824..8844    +  protein_bind   attB4: mutant version of attB; core recombination site for the Gateway® BP reaction BP Clonase™
>Addgene plasmid #162102 | pEpicVector3mC_Puro-T2A-mCherry-VSVg-StrepTagII-AU1 | addgene full sequence | sequence record 318259 | Addgene NGS Result
GGCTCCGGTGCCCGTCAGTGGGCAGAGCGCACATCGCCCACAGTCCCCGAGAAGTTGGGGGGAGGGGTCG
GCAATTGAACCGGTGCCTAGAGAAGGTGGCGCGGGGTAAACTGGGAAAGTGATGTCGTGTACTGGCTCCG
CCTTTTTCCCGAGGGTGGGGGAGAACCGTATATAAGTGCAGTAGTCGCCGTGAACGTTCTTTTTCGCAAC
GGGTTTGCCGCCAGAACACAGGTAAGTGCCGTGTGTGGTTCCCGCGGGCCTGGCCTCTTTACGGGTTATG
GCCCTTGCGTGCCTTGAATTACTTCCACCTGGCTGCAGTACGTGATTCTTGATCCCGAGCTTCGGGTTGG
AAGTGGGTGGGAGAGTTCGAGGCCTTGCGCTTAAGGAGCCCCTTCGCCTCGTGCTTGAGTTGAGGCCTGG
CCTGGGCGCTGGGGCCGCCGCGTGCGAATCTGGTGGCACCTTCGCGCCTGTCTCGCTGCTTTCGATAAGT
CTCTAGCCATTTAAAATTTTTGATGACCTGCTGCGACGCTTTTTTTCTGGCAAGATAGTCTTGTAAATGC
GGGCCAAGATCTGCACACTGGTATTTCGGTTTTTGGGGCCGCGGGCGGCGACGGGGCCCGTGCGTCCCAG
CGCACATGTTCGGCGAGGCGGGGCCTGCGAGCGCGGCCACCGAGAATCGGACGGGGGTAGTCTCAAGCTG
GCCGGCCTGCTCTGGTGCCTGGTCTCGCGCCGCCGTGTATCGCCCCGCCCTGGGCGGCAAGGCTGGCCCG
GTCGGCACCAGTTGCGTGAGCGGAAAGATGGCCGCTTCCCGGCCCTGCTGCAGGGAGCTCAAAATGGAGG
ACGCGGCGCTCGGGAGAGCGGGCGGGTGAGTCACCCACACAAAGGAAAAGGGCCTTTCCGTCCTCAGCCG
TCGCTTCATGTGACTCCACGGAGTACCGGGCGCCGTCCAGGCACCTCGATTAGTTCTCGAGCTTTTGGAG
TACGTCGTCTTTAGGTTGGGGGGAGGGGTTTTATGCGATGGAGTTTCCCCACACTGAGTGGGTGGAGACT
GAAGTTAGGCCAGCTTGGCACTTGATGTAATTCTCCTTGGAATTTGCCCTTTTTGAGTTTGGATCTTGGT
TCATTCTCAAGCCTCAGACAGTGGTTCAAAGTTTTTTTCTTCCATTTCAGGTGTCGTGACAAGTTTGTAC
AAAAAAGCAGGCTGCCACCATGACCGAGTACAAGCCCACGGTGCGCCTCGCCACCCGCGACGACGTCCCC
AGGGCCGTACGCACCCTCGCCGCCGCGTTCGCCGACTACCCCGCCACGCGCCACACCGTCGATCCGGACC
GCCACATCGAGCGGGTCACCGAGCTGCAAGAACTCTTCCTCACGCGCGTCGGGCTCGACATCGGCAAGGT
GTGGGTCGCGGACGACGGCGCCGCGGTGGCGGTCTGGACCACGCCGGAGAGCGTCGAAGCGGGGGCGGTG
TTCGCCGAGATCGGCCCGCGCATGGCCGAGTTGAGCGGTTCCCGGCTGGCCGCGCAGCAACAGATGGAAG
GCCTCCTGGCGCCGCACCGGCCCAAGGAGCCCGCGTGGTTCCTGGCCACCGTCGGCGTCTCGCCCGACCA
CCAGGGCAAGGGTCTGGGCAGCGCCGTCGTGCTCCCCGGAGTGGAGGCGGCCGAGCGCGCCGGGGTGCCC
GCCTTCCTGGAGACCTCCGCGCCCCGCAACCTCCCCTTCTACGAGCGGCTCGGCTTCACCGTCACCGCCG
ACGTCGAGGTGCCCGAAGGACCGCGCACCTGGTGCATGACCCGCAAGCCCGGTGCCGGAAGCGGAGAGGG
CAGGGGAAGTCTTCTAACATGCGGGGACGTGGAGGAAAATCCCGGCCCCATGGTGAGCAAGGGCGAGGAG
GATAACATGGCCATCATCAAGGAGTTCATGCGCTTCAAGGTGCACATGGAGGGCTCCGTGAACGGCCACG
AGTTCGAGATCGAGGGCGAGGGCGAGGGCCGCCCCTACGAGGGCACCCAGACCGCCAAGCTGAAGGTGAC
CAAGGGTGGCCCCCTGCCCTTCGCCTGGGACATCCTGTCCCCTCAGTTCATGTACGGCTCCAAGGCCTAC
GTGAAGCACCCCGCCGACATCCCCGACTACTTGAAGCTGTCCTTCCCCGAGGGCTTCAAGTGGGAGCGCG
TGATGAACTTCGAGGACGGCGGCGTGGTGACCGTGACCCAGGACTCCTCCCTGCAGGACGGCGAGTTCAT
CTACAAGGTGAAGCTGCGCGGCACCAACTTCCCCTCCGACGGCCCCGTAATGCAGAAGAAGACCATGGGC
TGGGAGGCCTCCTCCGAGCGGATGTACCCCGAGGACGGCGCCCTGAAGGGCGAGATCAAGCAGAGGCTGA
AGCTGAAGGACGGCGGCCACTACGACGCTGAGGTCAAGACCACCTACAAGGCCAAGAAGCCCGTGCAGCT
GCCCGGCGCCTACAACGTCAACATCAAGTTGGACATCACCTCCCACAACGAGGACTACACCATCGTGGAA
CAGTACGAACGCGCCGAGGGCCGCCACTCCACCGGCGGCATGGACGAGCTGTACAAGGGTGGCAGCGGCG
GCGGCGGCTCTGGCGGCTACACCGACATCGAGATGAATCGTCTGGGCAAGAACTGGAGCCACCCCCAGTT
CGAGAAGGACACCTACAGATACATCTAAACCCAGCTTTCTTGTACAAAGTGGTGATAATCGAATTCCGAT
AATCAACCTCTGGATTACAAAATTTGTGAAAGATTGACTGGTATTCTTAACTATGTTGCTCCTTTTACGC
TATGTGGATACGCTGCTTTAATGCCTTTGTATCATGCTATTGCTTCCCGTATGGCTTTCATTTTCTCCTC
CTTGTATAAATCCTGGTTGCTGTCTCTTTATGAGGAGTTGTGGCCCGTTGTCAGGCAACGTGGCGTGGTG
TGCACTGTGTTTGCTGACGCAACCCCCACTGGTTGGGGCATTGCCACCACCTGTCAGCTCCTTTCCGGGA
CTTTCGCTTTCCCCCTCCCTATTGCCACGGCGGAACTCATCGCCGCCTGCCTTGCCCGCTGCTGGACAGG
GGCTCGGCTGTTGGGCACTGACAATTCCGTGGTGTTGTCGGGGAAGCTGACGTCCTTTCCATGGCTGCTC
GCCTGTGTTGCCACCTGGATTCTGCGCGGGACGTCCTTCTGCTACGTCCCTTCGGCCCTCAATCCAGCGG
ACCTTCCTTCCCGCGGCCTGCTGCCGGCTCTGCGGCCTCTTCCGCGTCTTCGCCTTCGCCCTCAGACGAG
TCGGATCTCCCTTTGGGCCGCCTCCCCGCATCGGGAATTCCCGCGGTTCGCTTTAAGACCAATGACTTAC
AAGGCAGCTGTAGATCTTAGCCACTTTTTAAAAGAAAAGGGGGGACTGGAAGGGCTAATTCACTCCCAAC
GAAGACAAGATCTGCTTTTTGCTTGTACTGGGTCTCTCTGGTTAGACCAGATCTGAGCCTGGGAGCTCTC
TGGCTAACTAGGGAACCCACTGCTTAAGCCTCAATAAAGCTTGCCTTGAGTGCTTCAAGTAGTGTGTGCC
CGTCTGTTGTGTGACTCTGGTAACTAGAGATCCCTCAGACCCTTTTAGTCAGTGTGGAAAATCTCTAGCA
GTAGTAGTTCATGTCATCTTATTATTCAGTATTTATAACTTGCAAAGAAATGAATATCAGAGAGTGAGAG
GAACTTGTTTATTGCAGCTTATAATGGTTACAAATAAAGCAATAGCATCACAAATTTCACAAATAAAGCA
TTTTTTTCACTGCATTCTAGTTGTGGTTTGTCCAAACTCATCAATGTATCTTATCATGTCTGGCTCTAGC
TATCCCGCCCCTAACTCCGCCCATCCCGCCCCTAACTCCGCCCAGTTCCGCCCATTCTCCGCCCCATGGC
TGACTAATTTTTTTTATTTATGCAGAGGCCGAGGCCGCCTCGGCCTCTGAGCTATTCCAGAAGTAGTGAG
GAGGCTTTTTTGGAGGCCTAGGGACGTACCCAATTCGCCCTATAGTGAGTCGTATTACGCGCGCTCACTG
GCCGTCGTTTTACAACGTCGTGACTGGGAAAACCCTGGCGTTACCCAACTTAATCGCCTTGCAGCACATC
CCCCTTTCGCCAGCTGGCGTAATAGCGAAGAGGCCCGCACCGATCGCCCTTCCCAACAGTTGCGCAGCCT
GAATGGCGAATGGG
[124 nt withheld, positions 4215-4338]
C
[91 nt withheld, positions 4340-4430]
A
[49 nt withheld, positions 4432-4480]
CCTTTGACGTTGGAGTCCACGTTCTTT
[37 nt withheld, positions 4508-4544]
ACCCTATCTCGGTCTATTCTTTTGATTTATAAGGGATTTTGCCGATTTCGGCCTATTGGTTAAAAAATGA
GCTGATTTAACAAAAATTTAACGCGAATTTTAACAAAATATTAACGCTTACAATTTAGGTGGCACTTTTC
GGGGAAATGTGCGCGGAACCCCTATTTGTTTATTTTTCTAAATACATTCAAATATGTATCCGCTCATGAG
ACAATAACCCTGATAAATGCTTCAATAATATTGAAAAAGGAAGAGTATGAGTATTCAACATTTCCGTGTC
GCCCTTATTCCCTTTTTTGCGGCATTTTGCCTTCCTGTTTTTGCTCACCCAGAAACGCTGGTGAAAGTAA
AAGATGCTGAAGATCAGTTGGGTGCACGAGTGGGTTACATCGAACTGGATCTCAACAGCGGTAAGATCCT
TGAGAGTTTTCGCCCCGAAGAACGTTTTCCAATGATGAGCACTTTTAAAGTTCTGCTATGTGGCGCGGTA
TTATCCCGTATTGACGCCGGGCAAGAGCAACTCGGTCGCCGCATACACTATTCTCAGAATGACTTGGTTG
AGTACTCACCAGTCACAGAAAAGCATCTTACGGATGGCATGACAGTAAGAGAATTATGCAGTGCTGCCAT
AACCATGAGTGATAACACTGCGGCCAACTTACTTCTGACAACGATCGGAGGACCGAAGGAGCTAACCGCT
TTTTTGCACAACATGGGGGATCATGTAACTCGCCTTGATCGTTGGGAACCGGAGCTGAATGAAGCCATAC
CAAACGACGAGCGTGACACCACGATGCCTGTAGCAATGGCAACAACGTTGCGCAAACTATTAACTGGCGA
ACTACTTACTCTAGCTTCCCGGCAACAATTAATAGACTGGATGGAGGCGGATAAAGTTGCAGGACCACTT
CTGCGCTCGGCCCTTCCGGCTGGCTGGTTTATTGCTGATAAATCTGGAGCCGGTGAGCGTGGGTCTCGCG
GTATCATTGCAGCACTGGGGCCAGATGGTAAGCCCTCCCGTATCGTAGTTATCTACACGACGGGGAGTCA
GGCAACTATGGATGAACGAAATAGACAGATCGCTGAGATAGGTGCCTCACTGATTAAGCATTGGTAACTG
TCAGACCAAGTTTACTCATATATACTTTAGATTGATTTAAAACTTCATTTTTAATTTAAAAGGATCTAGG
TGAAGATCCTTTTTGATAATCTCATGACCAAAATCCCTTAACGTGAGTTTTCGTTCCACTGAGCGTCAGA
CCCCGTAGAAAAGATCAAAGGATCTTCTTGAGATCCTTTTTTTCTGCGCGTAATCTGCTGCTTGCAAACA
AAAAAACCACCGCTACCAGCGGTGGTTTGTTTGCCGGATCAAGAGCTACCAACTCTTTTTCCGAAGGTAA
CTGGCTTCAGCAGAGCGCAGATACCAAATACTGTTCTTCTAGTGTAGCCGTAGTTAGGCCACCACTTCAA
GAACTCTGTAGCACCGCCTACATACCTCGCTCTGCTAATCCTGTTACCAGTGGCTGCTGCCAGTGGCGAT
AAGTCGTGTCTTACCGGGTTGGACTCAAGACGATAGTTACCGGATAAGGCGCAGCGGTCGGGCTGAACGG
GGGGTTCGTGCACACAGCCCAGCTTGGAGCGAACGACCTACACCGAACTGAGATACCTACAGCGTGAGCT
ATGAGAAAGCGCCACGCTTCCCGAAGAGAGAAAGGCGGACAGGTATCCGGTAAGCGGCAGGGTCGGAACA
GGAGAGCGCACGAGGGAGCTTCCAGGGGGAAACGCCTGGTATCTTTATAGTCCTGTCGGGTTTCGCCACC
TCTGACTTGAGCGTCGATTTTTGTGATGCTCGTCAGGGGGGCGGAGCCTATGGAAAAACGCCAGCAACGC
GGCCTTTTTACGGTTCCTGGCCTTTTGCTGGCCTTTTGCTCACATGTTCTTTCCTGCGTTATCCCCTGAT
TCTGTGGATAACCGTATTACCGCCTTTGAGTGAGCTGATACCGCTCGCCGCAGCCGAACGACCGAGCGCA
GCGAGTCAGTGAGCGAGGAAGCGGAAGAGCGCCCAATACGCAAACCGCCTCTCCCCGCGCGTTGGCCGAT
TCATTAATGCAGCTGGCACGACAGGTTTCCCGACTGGAAAGCGGGCAGTGAGCGCAACGCAATTAATGTG
AGTTAGCTCACTCATTAGGCACCCCAGGCTTTACACTTTATGCTTCCGGCTCGTATGTTGTGTGGAATTG
TGAGCGGATAACAATTTCACACAGGAAACAGCTATGACCATGATTACGCCAAGCGCGCAATTAACCCTCA
CTAAAGGGAACAAAAGCTGGAGCTGCAAGCTTAATGTAGTCTTATGCAATACTCTTGTAGTCTTGCAACA
TGGTAACGATGAGTTAGCAACATGCCTTACAAGGAGAGAAAAAGCACCGTGCATGCCGATTGGTGGAAGT
AAGGTGGTACGATCGTGCCTTATTAGGAAGGCAACAGACGGGTCTGACATGGATTGGACGAACCACTGAA
TTGCCGCATTGCAGAGATATTGTATTTAAGTGCCTAGCTCGATACATAAACGGGTCTCTCTGGTTAGACC
AGATCTGAGCCTGGGAGCTCTCTGGCTAACTAGGGAACCCACTGCTTAAGCCTCAATAAAGCTTGCCTTG
AGTGCTTCAAGTAGTGTGTGCCCGTCTGTTGTGTGACTCTGGTAACTAGAGATCCCTCAGACCCTTTTAG
TCAGTGTGGAAAATCTCTAGCAGTGGCGCCCGAACAGGGACTTGAAAGCGAAAGGGAAACCAGAGGAGCT
CTCTCGACGCAGGACTCGGCTTGCTGAAGCGCGCACGGCAAGAGGCGAGGGGCGGCGACTGGTGAGTACG
CCAAAAATTTTGACTAGCGGAGGCTAGAAGGAGAGAGATGGGTGCGAGAGCGTCAGTATTAAGCGGGGGA
GAATTAGATCGCGATGGGAAAAAATTCGGTTAAGGCCAGGGGGAAAGAAAAAATATAAATTAAAACATAT
AGTATGGGCAAGCAGGGAGCTAGAACGATTCGCAGTTAATCCTGGCCTGTTAGAAACATCAGAAGGCTGT
AGACAAATACTGGGACAGCTACAACCATCCCTTCAGACAGGATCAGAAGAACTTAGATCATTATATAATA
CAGTAGCAACCCTCTATTGTGTGCATCAAAGGATAGAGATAAAAGACACCAAGGAAGCTTTAGACAAGAT
AGAGGAAGAGCAAAACAAAAGTAAGACCACCGCACAGCAAGCGGCCGCTGATCTTCAGACCTGGAGGAGG
AGATATGAGGGACAATTGGAGAAGTGAATTATATAAATATAAAGTAGTAAAAATTGAACCATTAGGAGTA
GCACCCACCAAGGCAAAGAGAAGAGTGGTGCAGAGAGAAAAAAGAGCAGTGGGAATAGGAGCTTTGTTCC
TTGGGTTCTTGGGAGCAGCAGGAAGCACTATGGGCGCAGCGTCAATGACGCTGACGGTACAGGCCAGACA
ATTATTGTCTGGTATAGTGCAGCAGCAGAACAATTTGCTGAGGGCTATTGAGGCGCAACAGCATCTGTTG
CAACTCACAGTCTGGGGCATCAAGCAGCTCCAGGCAAGAATCCTGGCTGTGGAAAGATACCTAAAGGATC
AACAGCTCCTGGGGATTTGGGGTTGCTCTGGAAAACTCATTTGCACCACTGCTGTGCCTTGGAATGCTAG
TTGGAGTAATAAATCTCTGGAACAGATTTGGAATCACACGACCTGGATGGAGTGGGACAGAGAAATTAAC
AATTACACAAGCTTAATACACTCCTTAATTGAAGAATCGCAAAACCAGCAAGAAAAGAATGAACAAGAAT
TATTGGAATTAGATAAATGGGCAAGTTTGTGGAATTGGTTTAACATAACAAATTGGCTGTGGTATATAAA
ATTATTCATAATGATAGTAGGAGGCTTGGTAGGTTTAAGAATAGTTTTTGCTGTACTTTCTATAGTGAAT
AGAGTTAGGCAGGGATATTCACCATTATCGTTTCAGACCCACCTCCCAACCCCGAGGGGACCCGACAGGC
CCGAAGGAATAGAAGAAGAAGGTGGAGAGAGAGACAGAGACAGATCCATTCGATTAGTGAACGGATCTCG
ACGGTATCGCTAGCTTTTAAAAGAAAAGGGGGGATTGGGGGGTACAGTGCAGGGGAAAGAATAGTAGACA
TAATAGCAACAGACATACAAACTAAAGAATTACAAAAACAAATTACAAAAATTCAAAATTTTACTAGTGA
TTATCGGATCAACTTTGTATAGAAAAGTTG
